Addgene plasmid #205647: LCAPEW
Purpose: shRNAmir backbone for RNA interference, with E2-Crimson reporter
Depositing lab: Dapeng Wang. Depositing organization: Shandong Medical and Pharmaceutical University. Publication: miR-AB, a miRNA-based shRNA viral toolkit for multicolor-barcoded multiplex RNAi at a single-cell level. Wang D, Xiu J, Zhao J, Luo J. EMBO Rep. 2022 Apr 5;23(4):e53691. doi: 10.15252/embr.202153691. Epub 2022 Feb 24. PubMed 35201651.
Backbone
  Vector backbone: pLVX-Puro
  Backbone manufacturer: Clontech
  Vector type: Lentiviral
Growth in bacteria
  Bacterial resistance: Ampicillin, 100 μg/mL
  Growth temperature: 37°C
  Growth strain: NEB Stable
  Copy number: High Copy
Gene/Insert
  Gene/Insert name: miR-AB
  Species: Synthetic
  Promoter: hCMV
  Cloning method: Restriction Enzyme; 5′ cloning site BamHI (unknown if destroyed); 3′ cloning site ApaI (unknown if destroyed)
  Sequencing primers: 3′ PGK Reverse: GCCAGAGGCCACTTGTGTAG
Terms and licenses: Academic/Nonprofit Terms; Industry Terms: Not Available to Industry
How to cite: LCAPEW was a gift from Dapeng Wang (Addgene plasmid # 205647 ; http://n2t.net/addgene:205647 ; RRID:Addgene_205647)
