[The description below was written by a language model from this plasmid's Addgene catalogue record and pLannotate feature annotations shown in this document.]
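Description:
LCAPEW is an HIV-1-based lentiviral vector built on the pLVX-Puro backbone and intended as an empty shRNAmir backbone for RNA interference, part of a miRNA-based, colour-barcoded toolkit for multiplex knockdown at the single-cell level. It is propagated in E. coli through a high-copy ColE1/pUC-type origin with ampicillin selection (AmpR under its own bla promoter). The annotated sequence is 8,988 nt.

The viral portion carries the usual transfer-vector elements: LTR sequences at both ends (both annotated as truncated 5' LTRs, each preceded by nef-derived fragments that overlap the U3 region), the Ψ packaging signal with an adjoining gag fragment, the RRE for Rev-dependent nuclear export of the genomic RNA, a cPPT/CTS that aids nuclear import of the reverse-transcribed genome, and a WPRE ahead of the 3' LTR to boost transcript stability and expression.

Two expression units sit between these elements. The human CMV enhancer and promoter drive the synthetic miR-AB scaffold, the microRNA context into which a target-specific hairpin is placed so that it is processed by the endogenous miRNA pathway. Only the 3' miR-30a flanking sequence is annotated, and about 1 kb between the CMV promoter and this flank carries no annotation, so the record does not show what occupies that region. Downstream, a mouse PGK promoter drives E2-Crimson, a far-red fluorescent protein that marks transduced cells. No puromycin resistance gene is annotated despite the parent backbone's name, so the reporter appears to occupy that position. The fluorescent colour serves as a barcode for identifying cells that received this particular knockdown vector when it is combined with other toolkit members.
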