Features (pLannotate 1.2.2; 23 found; start..end, strand, type, name):
    376..633     +  LTR            5' LTR (truncated): truncated 5' long terminal repeat (LTR) from HIV-1
    680..805     +  misc_feature   HIV-1 Ψ: packaging signal of human immunodeficiency virus type 1
    789..1127    +  CDS            HIV-1 gag (fragment): gag protein from human immunodeficiency virus 1; gag
   1302..1535    +  misc_feature   RRE: The Rev response element (RRE) of HIV-1 allows for Rev-dependent mRNA export from the nucleus to the cytoplasm.
   1912..2012    +  CDS            Rev (fragment): human immunodeficiency virus 1 (HIV-1) Rev protein; rev; enhances nuclear export of unspliced and incompletely spliced viral mRNAs
   2027..2142    +  misc_feature   cPPT/CTS: central polypurine tract and central termination sequence of HIV-1 (lacking the first T)
   2200..2503    +  enhancer       CMV enhancer: human cytomegalovirus immediate early enhancer
   2504..2707    +  promoter       CMV promoter: human cytomegalovirus (CMV) immediate early promoter
   3739..3862    +  ncRNA          3' miR-30a: sequence downstream of the 71-nt precursor of the human miR-30a microRNA (Zeng et al., 2002) miRNA
   3876..4375    +  promoter       PGK promoter: mouse phosphoglycerate kinase 1 promoter
   4393..5067    +  CDS            E2-Crimson: E2-Crimson is a basic (constitutively fluorescent) far red fluorescent protein published in 2009, derived from Discosoma sp.. It is reported to be a rapidly-maturing tetramer with low acid sensitivity.
   5079..5666    +  misc_feature   WPRE: woodchuck hepatitis virus posttranscriptional regulatory element
   5680..6078    +  CDS            nef (fragment): NEF_HV1BR - Experimental evidence at protein level: Swiss-Prot protein existence level 1. Extracellular Nef protein targets CD4(+) T-lymphocytes for apoptosis by interacting with CXCR4 surface receptors (PubMed:14990729). From Human immunodeficiency virus type 1 group M subtype B (isolate BRU/LAI) (HIV-1).
   6126..6383    +  LTR            5' LTR (truncated): truncated 5' long terminal repeat (LTR) from HIV-1
   6536..6552    -  protein_bind   lac operator: The lac repressor binds to the lac operator to inhibit transcription in E. coli. This inhibition can be relieved by adding lactose or isopropyl-β-D-thiogalactopyranoside (IPTG). lac repressor encoded by lacI
   6560..6590    -  promoter       lac promoter: promoter for the E. coli lac operon
   6605..6626    -  protein_bind   CAP binding site: CAP binding activates transcription in the presence of cAMP. E. coli catabolite activator protein
   6639..6731    -  CDS            lacI (fragment): lac repressor; lacI; The lac repressor binds to the lac operator to inhibit transcription in E. coli. This inhibition can be relieved by adding lactose or isopropyl-β-D-thiogalactopyranoside (IPTG).
   6914..7502    -  rep_origin     ori: high-copy-number ColE1/pMB1/pBR322/pUC origin of replication
   7673..8533    -  CDS            AmpR: β-lactamase; bla; confers resistance to ampicillin, carbenicillin, and related antibiotics
   8534..8638    -  promoter       AmpR promoter: bla
   8686..8820    +  polyA_signal   SV40 poly(A) signal: SV40 polyadenylation signal
   8987..328     +  CDS            nef (fragment) (across the origin): NEF_HV1BR - Experimental evidence at protein level: Swiss-Prot protein existence level 1. Extracellular Nef protein targets CD4(+) T-lymphocytes for apoptosis by interacting with CXCR4 surface receptors (PubMed:14990729). From Human immunodeficiency virus type 1 group M subtype B (isolate BRU/LAI) (HIV-1).
>Addgene plasmid #205647 | LCAPEW | addgene full sequence | sequence record 430327 | Addgene NGS Result
GGAAGGGCTAATTCACTCCCAAAGAAGACAAGATATCCTTGATCTGTGGATCTACCACACACAAGGCTAC
TTCCCTGATTAGCAGAACTACACACCAGGGCCAGGGGTCAGATATCCACTGACCTTTGGATGGTGCTACA
AGCTAGTACCAGTTGAGCCAGATAAGGTAGAAGAGGCCAATAAAGGAGAGAACACCAGCTTGTTACACCC
TGTGAGCCTGCATGGGATGGATGACCCGGAGAGAGAAGTGTTAGAGTGGAGGTTTGACAGCCGCCTAGCA
TTTCATCACGTGGCCCGAGAGCTGCATCCGGAGTACTTCAAGAACTGCTGATATCGAGCTTGCTACAAGG
GACTTTCCGCTGGGGACTTTCCAGGGAGGCGTGGCCTGGGCGGGACTGGGGAGTGGCGAGCCCTCAGATC
CTGCATATAAGCAGCTGCTTTTTGCCTGTACTGGGTCTCTCTGGTTAGACCAGATCTGAGCCTGGGAGCT
CTCTGGCTAACTAGGGAACCCACTGCTTAAGCCTCAATAAAGCTTGCCTTGAGTGCTTCAAGTAGTGTGT
GCCCGTCTGTTGTGTGACTCTGGTAACTAGAGATCCCTCAGACCCTTTTAGTCAGTGTGGAAAATCTCTA
GCAGTGGCGCCCGAACAGGGACTTGAAAGCGAAAGGGAAACCAGAGGAGCTCTCTCGACGCAGGACTCGG
CTTGCTGAAGCGCGCACGGCAAGAGGCGAGGGGCGGCGACTGGTGAGTACGCCAAAAATTTTGACTAGCG
GAGGCTAGAAGGAGAGAGATGGGTGCGAGAGCGTCAGTATTAAGCGGGGGAGAATTAGATCGCGATGGGA
AAAAATTCGGTTAAGGCCAGGGGGAAAGAAAAAATATAAATTAAAACATATAGTATGGGCAAGCAGGGAG
CTAGAACGATTCGCAGTTAATCCTGGCCTGTTAGAAACATCAGAAGGCTGTAGACAAATACTGGGACAGC
TACAACCATCCCTTCAGACAGGATCAGAAGAACTTAGATCATTATATAATACAGTAGCAACCCTCTATTG
TGTGCATCAAAGGATAGAGATAAAAGACACCAAGGAAGCTTTAGACAAGATAGAGGAAGAGCAAAACAAA
AGTAAGACCACCGCACAGCAAGCGGCCGGCCGCTGATCTTCAGACCTGGAGGAGGAGATATGAGGGACAA
TTGGAGAAGTGAATTATATAAATATAAAGTAGTAAAAATTGAACCATTAGGAGTAGCACCCACCAAGGCA
AAGAGAAGAGTGGTGCAGAGAGAAAAAAGAGCAGTGGGAATAGGAGCTTTGTTCCTTGGGTTCTTGGGAG
CAGCAGGAAGCACTATGGGCGCAGCGTCAATGACGCTGACGGTACAGGCCAGACAATTATTGTCTGGTAT
AGTGCAGCAGCAGAACAATTTGCTGAGGGCTATTGAGGCGCAACAGCATCTGTTGCAACTCACAGTCTGG
GGCATCAAGCAGCTCCAGGCAAGAATCCTGGCTGTGGAAAGATACCTAAAGGATCAACAGCTCCTGGGGA
TTTGGGGTTGCTCTGGAAAACTCATTTGCACCACTGCTGTGCCTTGGAATGCTAGTTGGAGTAATAAATC
TCTGGAACAGATTTGGAATCACACGACCTGGATGGAGTGGGACAGAGAAATTAACAATTACACAAGCTTA
ATACACTCCTTAATTGAAGAATCGCAAAACCAGCAAGAAAAGAATGAACAAGAATTATTGGAATTAGATA
AATGGGCAAGTTTGTGGAATTGGTTTAACATAACAAATTGGCTGTGGTATATAAAATTATTCATAATGAT
AGTAGGAGGCTTGGTAGGTTTAAGAATAGTTTTTGCTGTACTTTCTATAGTGAATAGAGTTAGGCAGGGA
TATTCACCATTATCGTTTCAGACCCACCTCCCAACCCCGAGGGGACCCGACAGGCCCGAAGGAATAGAAG
AAGAAGGTGGAGAGAGAGACAGAGACAGATCCATTCGATTAGTGAACGGATCTCGACGGTATCGCCTTTA
AAAGAAAAGGGGGGATTGGGGGGTACAGTGCAGGGGAAAGAATAGTAGACATAATAGCAACAGACATACA
AACTAAAGAATTACAAAAACAAATTACAAAAATTCAAAATTTTCGGGTTTATTACAGGGACAGCAGAGAT
CCAGTTTATCGATAAGCTTGGGAGTTCCGCGTTACATAACTTACGGTAAATGGCCCGCCTGGCTGACCGC
CCAACGACCCCCGCCCATTGACGTCAATAATGACGTATGTTCCCATAGTAACGCCAATAGGGACTTTCCA
TTGACGTCAATGGGTGGAGTATTTACGGTAAACTGCCCACTTGGCAGTACATCAAGTGTATCATATGCCA
AGTACGCCCCCTATTGACGTCAATGACGGTAAATGGCCCGCCTGGCATTATGCCCAGTACATGACCTTAT
GGGACTTTCCTACTTGGCAGTACATCTACGTATTAGTCATCGCTATTACCATGGTGATGCGGTTTTGGCA
GTACATCAATGGGCGTGGATAGCGGTTTGACTCACGGGGATTTCCAAGTCTCCACCCCATTGACGTCAAT
GGGAGTTTGTTTTGGCACCAAAATCAACGGGACTTTCCAAAATGTCGTAACAACTCCGCCCCATTGACGC
AAATGGGCGGTAGGCGTGTACGGTGGGAGGTCTATATAAGCAGAGCTCGTTTAGTGAACCGTCAGATCGC
CTGGAGACGCCATCCACGCTGTTTTGACCTCCATAGAAGACACCGACTCTACTAGAGGATCGCTAGCGCT
TCGACTAGGGATAACAGGGTAATTGTTTGAATGAGGCTTCAGTACTTTACAGAATCGTTGCCTGCACATC
TTGGAAACACTTGCTGGGATTACTTCGACTTCTTAACCCAACAGAAGGCTCGAGAAGGTATATTGCTGTT
GACAGGATCCACATTAACAACTTTAAGTCCAGCAATTTGAGTTAAGGGTGTTGCTCTCAATGATTTCACT
AATGGTTCAATTTTTAATTTCTTTTCTTCTGGTTCAAAATTCAAGTTTCAAGTGAAAGTGTAATATGCAC
CCATTTCTTTCAATAAATCTTCTAAATAGTCCACTAATGTTTTATTTTGTTTTTTACAAAATCAAGCAGC
CTCTGCTATCAATATAGAACCTTGTATTCCATCTTTATCTCTAGCTGAGTCATCAATTACATATCCATAA
CTTTCTTCATAAGCAAAAACAAAATTTAATCCGTTATCTTCTTCTTTAGCAATTTCTCTACCCATTCATT
TCAATCCAGTTAAAGTTTTTACAATCTTAACTCCATATTTTTCCTGAGCGATTCTATCACCCAAATCACT
TGTTACAAAACTTGAATATAGAGCCGGATTTTTTGGAATGCTATTTAAGCGTTTTAGATTTGATAATTTT
CAATCAATTAAAATTGGTCCTGTTTGATTTCCATCTAATCTTACAAAATGACCATCATGTTTTATTGCCA
TTCCAAATCTGTCAGCATCTGGGTCATTCATAATAATAATATCTGCATCATGTTTAATACCATATTCAAG
CGGTATTTTTCATGCAGGATCAAATTCTGGATTTGGATTTACAACATTTTTCAATGTTTCATCTTCAAAT
GCACGATCTTCACCCTCAATAACGTTATATCCTGATTCACGTAATCTTTTTGGGGTAAATTTAGTTCCTG
TTCCATTAACTGCGCTAAAAATAGGGCCCTGCCTCGGACTTCAAGGGGCTAGAATTCGAGCAATTATCTT
GTTTACTAAAACTGAATACCTTGCTATCTCTTTGATACATTTTTACAAAGCTGAATTAAAATGGTATAAA
TTAAATCACTTTTTTCAATTCTACCGGGTAGGGGAGGCGCTTTTCCCAAGGCAGTCTGGAGCATGCGCTT
TAGCAGCCCCGCTGGGCACTTGGCGCTACACAAGTGGCCTCTGGCCTCGCACACATTCCACATCCACCGG
TAGGCGCCAACCGGCTCCGTTCTTTGGTGGCCCCTTCGCGCCACCTTCTACTCCTCCCCTAGTCAGGAAG
TTCCCCCCCGCCCCGCAGCTCGCGTCGTGCAGGACGTGACAAATGGAAGTAGCACGTCTCACTAGTCTCG
TGCAGATGGACAGCACCGCTGAGCAATGGAAGCGGGTAGGCCTTTGGGGCAGCGGCCAATAGCAGCTTTG
CTCCTTCGCTTTCTGGGCTCAGAGGCTGGGAAGGGGTGGGTCCGGGGGCGGGCTCAGGGGCGGGCTCAGG
GGCGGGGCGGGCGCCCGAAGGTCCTCCGGAGGCCCGGCATTCTGCACGCTTCAAAAGCGCACGTCTGCCG
CGCTGTTCTCCTCTTCCTCATCTCCGGGCCTTTCGACCTTTAATTAACCACCATGGATAGCACTGAGAAC
GTCATCAAGCCCTTCATGCGCTTCAAGGTGCACATGGAGGGCTCCGTGAACGGCCACGAGTTCGAGATCG
AGGGCGTGGGCGAGGGCAAGCCCTACGAGGGCACCCAGACCGCCAAGCTGCAAGTGACCAAGGGCGGCCC
CCTGCCCTTCGCCTGGGACATCCTGTCCCCCCAGTTCTTCTACGGCTCCAAGGCGTACATCAAGCACCCC
GCCGACATCCCCGACTACCTCAAGCAGTCCTTCCCCGAGGGCTTCAAGTGGGAGCGCGTGATGAACTTCG
AGGACGGCGGCGTGGTGACCGTGACCCAGGACTCATCCCTGCAAGACGGCACCCTCATCTACCACGTCAA
GTTCATCGGCGTGAACTTCCCCTCCGACGGCCCCGTAATGCAGAAGAAAACTCTTGGCTGGGAGCCCTCC
ACTGAGCGCAACTACCCCCGCGACGGCGTGCTGAAGGGCGAGAACCACATGGCGCTGAAGCTGAAGGGCG
GCGGCCACTACCTGTGTGAGTTCAAGTCCATCTACATGGCTAAGAAGCCCGTGAAGCTGCCCGGCTACCA
CTACGTGGACTACAAGCTCGACATCACCTCCCACAACGAGGACTACACCGTGGTGGAGCAGTACGAACGC
GCCGAGGCCCGCCACCACCTGTTCCAGTAGGTTTAAACATCAACCTCTGGATTACAAAATTTGTGAAAGA
TTGACTGGTATTCTTAACTATGTTGCTCCTTTTACGCTATGTGGATACGCTGCTTTAATGCCTTTGTATC
ATGCTATTGCTTCCCGTATGGCTTTCATTTTCTCCTCCTTGTATAAATCCTGGTTGCTGTCTCTTTATGA
GGAGTTGTGGCCCGTTGTCAGGCAACGTGGCGTGGTGTGCACTGTGTTTGCTGACGCAACCCCCACTGGT
TGGGGCATTGCCACCACCTGTCAGCTCCTTTCCGGGACTTTCGCTTTCCCCCTCCCTATTGCCACGGCGG
AACTCATCGCCGCCTGCCTTGCCCGCTGCTGGACAGGGGCTCGGCTGTTGGGCACTGACAATTCCGTGGT
GTTGTCGGGGAAGCTGACGTCCTTTCCATGGCTGCTCGCCTGTGTTGCCACCTGGATTCTGCGCGGGACG
TCCTTCTGCTACGTCCCTTCGGCCCTCAATCCAGCGGACCTTCCTTCCCGCGGCCTGCTGCCGGCTCTGC
GGCCTCTTCCGCGTCTTCGCCTTCGCCCTCAGACGAGTCGGATCTCCCTTTGGGCCGCCTCCCCGCCTGG
CCTGCAGGGGTACCTTTAAGACCAATGACTTACAAGGCAGCTGTAGATCTTAGCCACTTTTTAAAAGAAA
AGAGGGGACTGGAAGGGCTAATTCACTCCCAACGAAGACAAGATATCCTTGATCTGTGGATCTACCACAC
ACAAGGCTACTTCCCTGATTAGCAGAACTACACACCAGGGCCAGGGGTCAGATATCCACTGACCTTTGGA
TGGTGCTACAAGCTAGTACCAGTTGAGCCAGATAAGGTAGAAGAGGCCAATAAAGGAGAGAACACCAGCT
TGTTACACCCTGTGAGCCTGCATGGGATGGATGACCCGGAGAGAGAAGTGTTAGAGTGGAGGTTTGACAG
CCGCCTAGCATTTCATCACGTGGCCCGAGAGCTGCATCCGGAGTACTTCAAGAACTGCTGATATCGAGCT
TGCTACAAGGGACTTTCCGCTGGGGACTTTCCAGGGAGGCGTGGCCTGGGCGGGACTGGGGAGTGGCGAG
CCCTCAGATCCTGCATATAAGCAGCTGCTTTTTGCCTGTACTGGGTCTCTCTGGTTAGACCAGATCTGAG
CCTGGGAGCTCTCTGGCTAACTAGGGAACCCACTGCTTAAGCCTCAATAAAGCTTGCCTTGAGTGCTTCA
AGTAGTGTGTGCCCGTCTGTTGTGTGACTCTGGTAACTAGAGATCCCTCAGACCCTTTTAGTCAGTGTGG
AAAATCTCTAGCAGTAGTAGTTCATGTCATCTTATTATTCAGTATTTATAACTTGCAAAGAAATGAATAT
CAGAGAGTGAGAGGCCTTGACATTGCTAGCGTTTTACCGTCGACCTCTAGCTAGAGCTTGGCGTAATCAT
GGTCATAGCTGTTTCCTGTGTGAAATTGTTATCCGCTCACAATTCCACACAACATACGAGCCGGAAGCAT
AAAGTGTAAAGCCTGGGGTGCCTAATGAGTGAGCTAACTCACATTAATTGCGTTGCGCTCACTGCCCGCT
TTCCAGTCGGGAAACCTGTCGTGCCAGCTGCATTAATGAATCGGCCAACGCGCGGGGAGAGGCGGTTTGC
GTATTGGGCGCTCTTCCGCTTCCTCGCTCACTGACTCGCTGCGCTCGGTCGTTCGGCTGCGGCGAGCGGT
ATCAGCTCACTCAAAGGCGGTAATACGGTTATCCACAGAATCAGGGGATAACGCAGGAAAGAACATGTGA
GCAAAAGGCCAGCAAAAGGCCAGGAACCGTAAAAAGGCCGCGTTGCTGGCGTTTTTCCATAGGCTCCGCC
CCCCTGACGAGCATCACAAAAATCGACGCTCAAGTCAGAGGTGGCGAAACCCGACAGGACTATAAAGATA
CCAGGCGTTTCCCCCTGGAAGCTCCCTCGTGCGCTCTCCTGTTCCGACCCTGCCGCTTACCGGATACCTG
TCCGCCTTTCTCCCTTCGGGAAGCGTGGCGCTTTCTCATAGCTCACGCTGTAGGTATCTCAGTTCGGTGT
AGGTCGTTCGCTCCAAGCTGGGCTGTGTGCACGAACCCCCCGTTCAGCCCGACCGCTGCGCCTTATCCGG
TAACTATCGTCTTGAGTCCAACCCGGTAAGACACGACTTATCGCCACTGGCAGCAGCCACTGGTAACAGG
ATTAGCAGAGCGAGGTATGTAGGCGGTGCTACAGAGTTCTTGAAGTGGTGGCCTAACTACGGCTACACTA
GAAGAACAGTATTTGGTATCTGCGCTCTGCTGAAGCCAGTTACCTTCGGAAAAAGAGTTGGTAGCTCTTG
ATCCGGCAAACAAACCACCGCTGGTAGCGGTGGTTTTTTTGTTTGCAAGCAGCAGATTACGCGCAGAAAA
AAAGGATCTCAAGAAGATCCTTTGATCTTTTCTACGGGGTCTGACGCTCAGTGGAACGAAAACTCACGTT
AAGGGATTTTGGTCATGAGATTATCAAAAAGGATCTTCACCTAGATCCTTTTAAATTAAAAATGAAGTTT
TAAATCAATCTAAAGTATATATGAGTAAACTTGGTCTGACAGTTACCAATGCTTAATCAGTGAGGCACCT
ATCTCAGCGATCTGTCTATTTCGTTCATCCATAGTTGCCTGACTCCCCGTCGTGTAGATAACTACGATAC
GGGAGGGCTTACCATCTGGCCCCAGTGCTGCAATGATACCGCGAGACCCACGCTCACCGGCTCCAGATTT
ATCAGCAATAAACCAGCCAGCCGGAAGGGCCGAGCGCAGAAGTGGTCCTGCAACTTTATCCGCCTCCATC
CAGTCTATTAATTGTTGCCGGGAAGCTAGAGTAAGTAGTTCGCCAGTTAATAGTTTGCGCAACGTTGTTG
CCATTGCTACAGGCATCGTGGTGTCACGCTCGTCGTTTGGTATGGCTTCATTCAGCTCCGGTTCCCAACG
ATCAAGGCGAGTTACATGATCCCCCATGTTGTGCAAAAAAGCGGTTAGCTCCTTCGGTCCTCCGATCGTT
GTCAGAAGTAAGTTGGCCGCAGTGTTATCACTCATGGTTATGGCAGCACTGCATAATTCTCTTACTGTCA
TGCCATCCGTAAGATGCTTTTCTGTGACTGGTGAGTACTCAACCAAGTCATTCTGAGAATAGTGTATGCG
GCGACCGAGTTGCTCTTGCCCGGCGTCAATACGGGATAATACCGCGCCACATAGCAGAACTTTAAAAGTG
CTCATCATTGGAAAACGTTCTTCGGGGCGAAAACTCTCAAGGATCTTACCGCTGTTGAGATCCAGTTCGA
TGTAACCCACTCGTGCACCCAACTGATCTTCAGCATCTTTTACTTTCACCAGCGTTTCTGGGTGAGCAAA
AACAGGAAGGCAAAATGCCGCAAAAAAGGGAATAAGGGCGACACGGAAATGTTGAATACTCATACTCTTC
CTTTTTCAATATTATTGAAGCATTTATCAGGGTTATTGTCTCATGAGCGGATACATATTTGAATGTATTT
AGAAAAATAAACAAATAGGGGTTCCGCGCACATTTCCCCGAAAAGTGCCACCTGACGTCGACGGATCGGG
AGATCAACTTGTTTATTGCAGCTTATAATGGTTACAAATAAAGCAATAGCATCACAAATTTCACAAATAA
AGCATTTTTTTCACTGCATTCTAGTTGTGGTTTGTCCAAACTCATCAATGTATCTTATCATGTCTGGATC
AACTGGATAACTCAAGCTAACCAAAATCATCCCAAACTTCCCACCCCATACCCTATTACCACTGCCAATT
ACCTGTGGTTTCATTTACTCTAAACCTGTGATTCCTCTGAATTATTTTCATTTTAAAGAAATTGTATTTG
TTAAATATGTACTACAAACTTAGTAGTT
